Addgene plasmid #198957: pGL0_44 [hph]
Purpose: Level 0 part
Depositing lab: Charlie Gilbert & Nili Ostrov & Cultivarium Tools. Depositing organization: Cultivarium, Convergent Research. Publication: A scalable framework for high-throughput identification of functional origins of replication in non-model bacteria. Gilbert C, Brumwell SL, Crits-Christoph A, Kang SC, Martin-Moldes Z, Alsharif W, Esmurria A, Nguyen M-A, Lee HH, Ostrov N. bioRxiv 2023.05.19.541510 10.1101/2023.05.19.541510.
Backbone
  Vector backbone: pGLDV_17
  Vector type: Synthetic Biology
Growth in bacteria
  Bacterial resistance: Chloramphenicol, 25 μg/mL
  Growth temperature: 37°C
  Growth strain: E. coli Zymo 10B
  Copy number: High Copy
Gene/Insert
  Gene/Insert name: hph
  Species: Streptomyces coelicolor
  Cloning method: Unknown
Resource information
  A portion of this plasmid was derived from a plasmid made by: Diego Orzaez (Sarrion-Perdigones et al. 2013 https://doi.org/10.1104/pp.113.217661)
Terms and licenses: Academic/Nonprofit Terms; Industry Terms: Not Available to Industry
How to cite: pGL0_44 [hph] was a gift from Charlie Gilbert & Nili Ostrov & Cultivarium Tools (Addgene plasmid # 198957 ; http://n2t.net/addgene:198957 ; RRID:Addgene_198957)
