[The description below was written by a language model from this plasmid's Addgene catalogue record and pLannotate feature annotations shown in this document.]
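Description:
pGL0_44 [hph] is a small (about 3.3 kb) Level 0 part plasmid from a modular synthetic biology cloning toolkit, built on the pGLDV_17 backbone. The record notes that part of the plasmid derives from an earlier plant-focused modular assembly system, which is consistent with a hierarchical scheme in which basic parts stored in Level 0 vectors are later combined into larger constructs. However, the cloning method is listed as unknown, and no assembly sites are annotated. The plasmid is propagated in E. coli at high copy from a ColE1/pMB1/pUC-type origin. It is selected with chloramphenicol through a cat gene driven by its native cat promoter and followed by the lambda t0 terminator. A short residual lacZα fragment is also annotated next to the cat cassette. This is probably left over from a blue/white screening cassette in the parent vector that the part replaced.

The stored part is hph, the hygromycin B phosphotransferase coding sequence, which inactivates hygromycin and closely related aminoglycosides by phosphorylation. The catalogue gives Streptomyces coelicolor as the insert species, whereas the automated annotation matches the coding sequence to the E. coli hygromycin phosphotransferase. The record does not resolve this difference. No promoter or terminator is annotated around hph, so it appears to be held as a coding-sequence part rather than a complete expression cassette. Within the associated work, which screens for functional origins of replication in non-model bacteria, it presumably serves as a selectable marker module for assembling shuttle or test plasmids, although the stated purpose is simply "Level 0 part".
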