Features (pLannotate 1.2.2; 6 found; start..end, strand, type, name):
     82..1104    +  CDS            hph: KHYB_ECOLX - Experimental evidence at protein level: Swiss-Prot protein existence level 1. The aminoglycoside phosphotransferases achieve inactivation of their antibiotic substrates by phosphorylation. Only phosphorylates hygromycin and closely related compounds such as demethyl analogs and destomycin. From Escherichia coli.
   1557..2145    -  rep_origin     ori: high-copy-number ColE1/pMB1/pBR322/pUC origin of replication
   2278..2372    -  terminator     lambda t0 terminator: transcription terminator from phage lambda
   2396..3052    -  CDS            cat: CAT_ECOLX - Experimental evidence at protein level: Swiss-Prot protein existence level 1. This enzyme is an effector of chloramphenicol resistance in bacteria. From Escherichia coli. This protein is used as a marker in many commonly used cloning vectors, such as pACYC184.
   3053..3155    -  promoter       cat promoter: promoter of the E. coli cat gene encoding chloramphenicol acetyltransferase
   3230..3273    -  CDS            lacZα (fragment): LacZα fragment of β-galactosidase; lacZ fragment
>Addgene plasmid #198957 | pGL0_44 [hph] | addgene full sequence | sequence record 402926 | Addgene NGS Result
TAGCGTGCGAACAGCACGCTATTGTTGTATCATTACTCGCATCCATTCTCAGGCTGTCTCGTCTCGTCTC
CGAGGTCTCAAATGAAAAAGCCTGAACTCACCGCGACGTCTGTCGAGAAGTTTCTGATCGAAAAGTTCGA
CAGCGTGTCCGACCTGATGCAGCTCTCGGAGGGCGAAGAATCTCGTGCTTTCAGCTTCGATGTAGGAGGG
CGTGGATATGTCCTGCGGGTAAATAGCTGCGCCGATGGTTTCTACAAAGATCGTTATGTTTATCGGCACT
TTGCATCGGCCGCGCTCCCGATTCCGGAAGTGCTTGACATTGGGGAATTCAGCGAGAGCCTGACCTATTG
CATCTCCCGCCGTGCACAGGGTGTCACGTTGCAAGACCTGCCTGAAACCGAACTGCCCGCTGTTCTGCAG
CCGGTCGCGGAGGCCATGGATGCGATCGCTGCGGCCGATCTTAGCCAGACGAGCGGGTTCGGCCCATTCG
GACCGCAAGGAATCGGTCAATACACTACATGGCGTGATTTCATATGCGCGATTGCTGATCCCCATGTGTA
TCACTGGCAAACTGTGATGGACGACACCGTCAGTGCGTCCGTCGCGCAGGCTCTCGATGAGCTGATGCTT
TGGGCCGAGGACTGCCCCGAAGTCCGGCACCTCGTGCACGCGGATTTCGGCTCCAACAATGTCCTGACGG
ACAATGGCCGCATAACAGCGGTCATTGACTGGAGCGAGGCAATGTTCGGGGATTCCCAATACGAGGTCGC
CAACATCTTCTTCTGGAGGCCGTGGTTGGCTTGTATGGAGCAGCAGACGCGCTACTTCGAGCGGAGGCAT
CCGGAGCTTGCAGGATCGCCACGACTCCGGGCGTATATGCTCCGCATTGGTCTTGACCAACTCTATCAGA
GCTTGGTTGACGGCAATTTCGATGATGCAGCTTGGGCGCAGGGTCGATGCGACGCAATCGTCCGATCCGG
AGCCGGGACTGTCGGGCGTACACAAATCGCCCGCAGAAGCGCGGCCGTCTGGACCGATGGCTGTGTAGAA
GTACTCGCCGATAGTGGAAACCGACGCCCCAGCACTCGTCCGAGGGCAAAGGAATGAGCTTTGAGACCAC
CCCAGGATACATAGATTACCACAACTCCGAGCCCTTCCACCTAGCGTGCTAACCACGCACGCTATTGTTG
TATCCCATATAATGCAATCGTAGTCTACCTGACTGTACTTAGAAATGTGGCTTCGCCTTTGCCCACGCAC
CTGATCGCTCCTCGTTTGCTTTTAAGGACCGGACGAACCACAGAGCATTAGAAGGCTAGGTGGAGGCTCA
GTGATGATAAGTCTGCGATGGTGGATGCATGTGTCATGGTCATAGCTGTTTCCTGTGTGAAATTGTTATC
CGCTCAGAGGGCACAATCCTATTCCGCGCTATCCGACAATCTCCAAGACATTAGGTGGAGTTCAGTTCGG
CGTATGGCATATGTCGCTGGAAAGAACATGTGAGCAAAAGGCCTGCAAAAGGCCAGGAACCGTAAAAAGG
CCGCGTTGCTGGCGTTTTTCCATAGGCTCCGCCCCCCTGACGAGCATCACAAAAATCGACGCTCAAGTCA
GAGGTGGCGAAACCCGACAGGACTATAAAGATACCAGGCGTTTCCCCCTGGAAGCTCCCTCGTGCGCTCT
CCTGTTCCGACCCTGCCGCTTACCGGATACCTGTCCGCCTTTCTCCCTTCGGGAAGCGTGGCGCTTTCTC
ATAGCTCACGCTGTAGGTATCTCAGTTCGGTGTAGGTCGTTCGCTCCAAGCTGGGCTGTGTGCACGAACC
CCCCGTTCAGCCCGACCGCTGCGCCTTATCCGGTAACTATCGTCTTGAGTCCAACCCGGTAAGACACGAC
TTATCGCCACTGGCAGCAGCCACTGGTAACAGGATTAGCAGAGCGAGGTATGTAGGCGGTGCTACAGAGT
TCTTGAAGTGGTGGCCTAACTACGGCTACACTAGAAGAACAGTATTTGGTATCTGCGCTCTGCTGAAGCC
AGTTACCTTCGGAAAAAGAGTTGGTAGCTCTTGATCCGGCAAACAAACCACCGCTGGTAGCGGTGGTTTT
TTTGTTTGCAAGCAGCAGATTACGCGCAGAAAAAAAGGATCTCAAGAAGATCCTTTGATCTTTTCTACGG
GGTCTGACGCTCTATTCAACAAAGCCGCCGTCCCGTCAAGTCAGCGTAAATGGGTAGGGGGCTTCAAATC
GTCCCCCCATACGATATAAGTTGTTACTAGTGCTTGGATTCTCACCAATAAAAAACGCCCGGCGGCAACC
GAGCGTTCTGAACAAATCCAGATGGAGTTCTGAGGTCATTACTGGATCTATCAACAGGAGTCCAAGCGAG
CTCGATATCAAATTACGCCCCGCCCTGCCACTCATCGCAGTACTGTTGTAATTCATTAAGCATTCTGCCG
ACATGGAAGCCATCACAAACGGCATGATGAACCTGAATCGCCAGCGGCATCAGCACCTTGTCGCCTTGCG
TATAATATTTGCCCATGGTGAAAACGGGGGCGAAGAAGTTGTCCATATTGGCCACGTTTAAATCAAAACT
GGTGAAACTCACCCAGGGATTGGCTGAGACGAAAAACATATTCTCAATAAACCCTTTAGGGAAATAGGCC
AGGTTTTCACCGTAACACGCCACATCTTGCGAATATATGTGTAGAAACTGCCGGAAATCGTCGTGGTATT
CACTCCAGAGCGATGAAAACGTTTCAGTTTGCTCATGGAAAACGGTGTAACAAGGGTGAACACTATCCCA
TATCACCAGCTCACCGTCTTTCATTGCCATACGAAATTCCGGATGAGCATTCATCAGGCGGGCAAGAATG
TGAATAAAGGCCGGATAAAACTTGTGCTTATTTTTCTTTACGGTCTTTAAAAAGGCCGTAATATCCAGCT
GAACGGTCTGGTTATAGGTACATTGAGCAACTGACTGAAATGCCTCAAAATGTTCTTTACGATGCCATTG
GGATATATCAACGGTGGTATATCCAGTGATTTTTTTCTCCATTTTAGCTTCCTTAGCTCCTGAAAATCTC
GATAACTCAAAAAATACGCCCGGTAGTGATCTTATTTCATTATGGTGAAAGTTGGAACCTCTTACGTGCC
GATCAACGTCTCATTGATACCTGAAACAAAACCCATCGTACGGCCAAGGAAGTCTCCAATAACTGTGATC
CACCACAAGCGCCAGGGTTTTCCCAGTCACGACGTTGTAAAACGACGGCCAGTCATGCATAATCCGCACG
CATCTGGAATAAGGAAGTGCCATTCCGCCTGACCT
